>Addgene plasmid #233233 | Vinculin-Clover-CC-S0-mRuby2 | addgene full sequence | sequence record 462967 | Addgene NGS Result
GACGGATCGGGAGATCTCCCGATCCCCTATGGTGCACTCTCAGTACAATCTGCTCTGATGCCGCATAGTT
AAGCCAGTATCTGCTCCCTGCTTGTGTGTTGGAGGTCGCTGAGTAGTGCGCGAGCAAAATTTAAGCTACA
ACAAGGCAAGGCTTGACCGACAATTGCATGAAGAATCTGCTTAGGGTTAGGCGTTTTGCGCTGCTTCGCG
ATGTACGGGCCAGATATACGCGTTGACATTGATTATTGACTAGTTATTAATAGTAATCAATTACGGGGTC
ATTAGTTCATAGCCCATATATGGAGTTCCGCGTTACATAACTTACGGTAAATGGCCCGCCTGGCTGACCG
CCCAACGACCCCCGCCCATTGACGTCAATAATGACGTATGTTCCCATAGTAACGCCAATAGGGACTTTCC
ATTGACGTCAATGGGTGGAGTATTTACGGTAAACTGCCCACTTGGCAGTACATCAAGTGTATCATATGCC
AAGTACGCCCCCTATTGACGTCAATGACGGTAAATGGCCCGCCTGGCATTATGCCCAGTACATGACCTTA
TGGGACTTTCCTACTTGGCAGTACATCTACGTATTAGTCATCGCTATTACCATGGTGATGCGGTTTTGGC
AGTACATCAATGGGCGTGGATAGCGGTTTGACTCACGGGGATTTCCAAGTCTCCACCCCATTGACGTCAA
TGGGAGTTTGTTTTGGCACCAAAATCAACGGGACTTTCCAAAATGTCGTAACAACTCCGCCCCATTGACG
CAAATGGGCGGTAGGCGTGTACGGTGGGAGGTCTATATAAGCAGAGCTCTCTGGCTAACTAGAGAACCCA
CTGCTTACTGGCTTATCGAAATTAATACGACTCACTATAGGGAGACCCAAGCTGGCTAGCGTTTAAACTT
AAGCTTGCCATGCCCGTCTTCCACACGCGCACCATCGAGAGCATCTTGGAGCCCGTGGCTCAGCAGATCT
CCCACCTGGTCATCATGCACGAGGAGGGGGAGGTAGACGGCAAGGCCATCCCGGACCTCACCGCCCCCGT
GTCGGCCGTGCAGGCCGCTGTCAGCAACCTGGTGCGGGTTGGAAAAGAAACTGTGCAGACAACAGAAGAC
CAGATCTTGAAAAGGGATATGCCACCAGCATTCATCAAAGTAGAGAATGCCTGCACCAAGCTCGTTCGAG
CAGCCCAGATGCTGCAAGCAGATCCTTATTCAGTACCAGCTCGTGACTACCTAATTGATGGATCAAGAGG
CATCCTTTCTGGAACATCAGACTTACTTCTGACATTTGATGAAGCGGAGGTCCGTAAAATCATCCGTGTC
TGCAAAGGAATATTGGAATATCTGACTGTGGCAGAAGTAGTAGAGACTATGGAGGATTTGGTGACATATA
CAAAGAATCTAGGGCCAGGAATGACAAAGATGGCGAAAATGATCGATGAGAGACAACAGGAATTAACTCA
TCAGGAACATAGGGTTATGCTGGTGAACTCCATGAATACTGTGAAGGAGCTATTGCCTGTACTTATTTCA
GCTATGAAGATCTTTGTAACCACAAAAAACACTAAAAGCCAGGGAATAGAAGAGGCCTTGAAAAATCGCA
ATTTCACAGTAGAGAAAATGAGTGCTGAGATAAATGAAATAATCCGTGTATTACAACTCACTTCCTGGGA
TGAAGATGCCTGGGCCAGCAAGGACACTGAAGCCATGAAAAGAGCTTTAGCCCTAATAGATTCAAAGATG
AACCAGGCAAAAGGCTGGCTGAGAGATCCAAACGCACCTCCAGGGGATGCTGGTGAGCAAGCAATAAGGC
AGATCCTTGATGAAGCTGGAAAAGCAGGAGAATTGTGTGCAGGCAAAGAACGCAGGGAGATTCTGGGAAC
ATGCAAAACTTTGGGCCAAATGACTGATCAACTTGCTGATCTCCGAGCTAGAGGACAGGGTGCTACACCG
ATGGCAATGCAGAAGGCACAGCAGGTGTCACAAGGCCTGGATTTGCTCACTGCAAAAGTGGAGAATGCAG
CCCGGAAATTGGAGGCCATGACAAACTCTAAGCAGGCTATTGCAAAGAAGATTGATGCTGCTCAGAACTG
GCTTGCGGATCCCAACGGCGGAAGTGAAGGAGAAGAACACATTCGAGGAATTATGTCTGAAGCAAGGAAA
GTTGCAGAATTGTGTGAGGAGCCTAAAGAAAGAGATGATATCCTTCGCTCCTTGGGGGAAATCTCTGCTC
TGACAGCTAAGCTGTCAGATCTGCGACGACATGGGAAAGGCGACTCTCCTGAGGCCCGTGCATTGGCCAA
GCAAATAGCTACATCACTTCAGAACTTACAGTCCAAAACAAACAGAGCTGTAGCAAATACTAGGCCAGTT
AAAGCTGCTGTCCATTTGGAGGGCAAGATTGAGCAAGCCCAGAGGTGGATAGATAATCCTACAGTTGATG
ATCGGGGAGTAGGCCAGGCAGCAATTCGGGGTTTGGTTGCAGAAGGTCGTCGTCTAGCCAATGTCATGAT
GGGACCTTATCGTCAGGACCTGCTTGCCAAATGTGACCGTGTAGACCAGCTGGCTGCTCAGCTTGCTGAC
CTTGCAGCAAGAGGGGAAGGAGAGTCTCCTCAGGCTAGGGCAATTGCTGCTCAGCTTCAGGACTCCCTGA
AGGATCTCAAAGCACGGATGCAAGAAGCAATGACCCAGGAGGTGTCTGATGTTTTCAGTGACACTACAAC
CCCTATTAAGTTGTTAGCAGTAGCAGCCACTGCTCCTTCTGATACTCCCAATAGAGAAGAGGTGTTTGAA
GAAAGAGCAGCAAATTTTGAAAACCATGCTGCTAGACTGGGAGCAACAGCAGAAAAAGCAGCTGCAGTTG
GAACTGCTAATAAAACTACTGTGGAAGGCATTCAGGCAACAGTCAAATCTGCAAGGGAGCTTACACCACA
GGTAGTATCGGCTGCTCGAATCCTCCTGAGAAATCCTGGAAATCAAGCTGCTTATGAGCATTTTGAGACA
ATGAAAAACCAATGGATTGATAATGTAGAAAAGATGACAGGGCTGGTGGATGAGGCCATCGATACCAAGT
CTCTGTTGGATGCATCAGAAGAGGCTATTAAGAAGGATCTTGATAAATGTAAAGTTGCAATGGCCAATAT
GCAACCTCAGATGCTGGTAGCTGGAGCCACCAGCATTGCTAGACGAGCGAACCGCATCCTGCTTGTGGCA
AAACGGGAGGTTGAAAATTCAGAAGACCCTAAATTCAGGGAGGCTGTTAAAGCAGCTTCTGATGAGCTGA
GCAAAACCATATCACCGATGGTAATGGATGCTAAAGCTGTAGCAGGAAATATCTCTGATCCTGGTTTGCA
GAAGAGTTTCTTGGATTCTGGATACAGGATTCTGGGAGCTGTGGCCAAAGTCAGAGAAGCCTTTCAGCCT
CAGGAGCCAGACTTTCCCCCTCCTCCTCCTGACCTAGAGCATCTCCATCTGACTGATGAGCTTGCTCCTC
CAAAACCACCACTTCCAGAAGGTGAGGTTCCCCCACCCAGACCACCACCCCCTGAAGAAAAAGATGAGGA
GTTCCCAGAGCAGAAAGCAGGAGAAGCTATTAATCAGCCCATGATGATGGCTGCTAGGCAGTTGCATGAC
GAGGCTCGGAAATGGTCTAGCAAGGGTAACGACATCATTGCTGCTGCTAAACGAATGGCGCTGCTCATGG
CTGAGATGTCACGCCTGGTGCGAGGAGGCAGCGGAAACAAGCGTGCCCTCATCCAGTGTGCAAAAGATAT
TGCTAAGGCATCGGATGAAGTCACTCGATTGGCCAAAGAGGTGGCCAAGCAATGTACTGATAAACGCATT
AGAACAAACCTCTTACAGGTCTGTGAGCGAATCCCAACCATCAGCACGCAGCTCAAAATTCTTTCCACAG
TGAAAGCTACCATGCTGGGCAGGACTAACATCAGCGATGAAGAATCAGAACAGGCAACTGAGATGTTGGT
TCATAACGCCCAGAACCTCATGCAGTCTGTGAAGGAAACTGTGAGAGAAGCTGAAGCAGCATCCATTAAG
ATAAGAACAGATGCCGGATTCACTCTGCGCTGGGTCAGAAAGACCCCATGGTATCAGGAATTCATGGTGA
GCAAGGGCGAGGAGCTGTTCACCGGGGTGGTGCCCATCCTGGTCGAGCTGGACGGCGACGTAAACGGCCA
CAAGTTCAGCGTCCGCGGCGAGGGCGAGGGCGATGCCACCAACGGCAAGCTGACCCTGAAGTTCATCTGC
ACCACCGGCAAGCTGCCCGTGCCCTGGCCCACCCTCGTGACCACCTTCGGCTACGGCGTGGCCTGCTTCA
GCCGCTACCCCGACCACATGAAGCAGCACGACTTCTTCAAGTCCGCCATGCCCGAAGGCTACGTCCAGGA
GCGCACCATCTCTTTCAAGGACGACGGTACCTACAAGACCCGCGCCGAGGTGAAGTTCGAGGGCGACACC
CTGGTGAACCGCATCGAGCTGAAGGGCATCGACTTCAAGGAGGACGGCAACATCCTGGGGCACAAGCTGG
AGTACAACTTCAACAGCCACAACGTCTATATCACGGCCGACAAGCAGAAGAACGGCATCAAGGCTAACTT
CAAGATCCGCCACAACGTTGAGGACGGCAGCGTGCAGCTCGCCGACCACTACCAGCAGAACACCCCCATC
GGCGACGGCCCCGTGCTGCTGCCCGACAACCACTACCTGAGCCATCAGTCCGCCCTGAGCAAAGACCCCA
ACGAGAAGCGCGATCACATGGTCCTGCTGGAGTTCGTGACCGCCGCCGGGTCCGGAGGTGGGTCAGCCCA
GTTGGAGAAAGAGCTCCAGGCTCTTGAGAAGGAAAACGCACAACTTGAGTGGGAATTGCAGGCTCTCGAG
AAGGAATTGGCTCAAGGTGGTTCAGGGGGAAGCCAAGCCCTCAAGAAAAAATTGGCTCAGTTGAAGTGGA
AACTCCAGGCCAATAAGAAGAAATTGGCCCAATTGAAAAAAAAACTTCAGGCCGGGGGTAGCACCGGTAA
AGGTGAAGAATTAATCAAGGAAAATATGCGTATGAAGGTGGTCATGGAAGGTTCGGTCAACGGCCACCAA
TTCAAATGCACAGGTGAAGGAGAAGGCAATCCGTACATGGGAACTCAAACCATGAGGATCAAAGTCATCG
AGGGAGGACCCCTGCCATTTGCCTTTGACATTCTTGCCACGTCGTTCATGTATGGCAGCCGTACTTTTAT
CAAGTACCCGAAAGGCATTCCTGATTTCTTTAAACAGTCCTTTCCTGAGGGTTTTACTTGGGAAAGAGTT
ACGAGATACGAAGATGGTGGAGTCGTCACCGTCATGCAGGACACCAGCCTTGAGGATGGCTGTCTCGTTT
ACCACGTCCAAGTCAGAGGGGTAAACTTTCCCTCCAATGGTCCCGTGATGCAGAAGAAGACCAAGGGTTG
GGAGCCTAATACAGAGATGATGTATCCAGCAGATGGTGGTCTGAGGGGATACACTCATATGGCACTGAAA
GTTGATGGTGGTGGCCATCTGTCTTGCTCTTTCGTAACAACTTACAGGTCAAAAAAGACCGTCGGGAACA
TCAAGATGCCCGGTATCCATGCCGTTGATCACCGCCTGGAAAGGTTAGAGGAAAGTGACAATGAAATGTT
CGTAGTACAACGCGAACACGCAGTTGCCAAGTTCGCCGGGCTTGGTGGTGGGATGGACGAGCTGTACAAG
TAAATCGATTCTAGAGGGCCCGTTTAAACCCGCTGATCAGCCTCGACTGTGCCTTCTAGTTGCCAGCCAT
CTGTTGTTTGCCCCTCCCCCGTGCCTTCCTTGACCCTGGAAGGTGCCACTCCCACTGTCCTTTCCTAATA
AAATGAGGAAATTGCATCGCATTGTCTGAGTAGGTGTCATTCTATTCTGGGGGGTGGGGTGGGGCAGGAC
AGCAAGGGGGAGGATTGGGAAGACAATAGCAGGCATGCTGGGGATGCGGTGGGCTCTATGGCTTCTGAGG
CGGAAAGAACCAGCTGGGGCTCTAGGGGGTATCCCC
[124 nt withheld, positions 6057-6180]
C
[91 nt withheld, positions 6182-6272]
A
[49 nt withheld, positions 6274-6322]
CCTTTGACGTTGGAGTCCACGTTCTTT
[37 nt withheld, positions 6350-6386]
ACCCTATCTCGGTCTATTCTTTTGATTTATAAGGGATTTTGCCGATTTCGGCCTATTGGTTAAAAAATGA
GCTGATTTAACAAAAATTTAACGCGAATTAATTCTGTGGAATGTGTGTCAGTTAGGGTGTGGAAAGTCCC
CAGGCTCCCCAGCAGGCAGAAGTATGCAAAGCATGCATCTCAATTAGTCAGCAACCAGGTGTGGAAAGTC
CCCAGGCTCCCCAGCAGGCAGAAGTATGCAAAGCATGCATCTCAATTAGTCAGCAACCATAGTCCCGCCC
CTAACTCCGCCCATCCCGCCCCTAACTCCGCCCAGTTCCGCCCATTCTCCGCCCCATGGCTGACTAATTT
TTTTTATTTATGCAGAGGCCGAGGCCGCCTCTGCCTCTGAGCTATTCCAGAAGTAGTGAGGAGGCTTTTT
TGGAGGCCTAGGCTTTTGCAAAAAGCTCCCGGGAGCTTGTATATCCATTTTCGGATCTGATCAAGAGACA
GGATGAGGATCGTTTCGCATGATTGAACAAGATGGATTGCACGCAGGTTCTCCGGCCGCTTGGGTGGAGA
GGCTATTCGGCTATGACTGGGCACAACAGACAATCGGCTGCTCTGATGCCGCCGTGTTCCGGCTGTCAGC
GCAGGGGCGCCCGGTTCTTTTTGTCAAGACCGACCTGTCCGGTGCCCTGAATGAACTGCAGGACGAGGCA
GCGCGGCTATCGTGGCTGGCCACGACGGGCGTTCCTTGCGCAGCTGTGCTCGACGTTGTCACTGAAGCGG
GAAGGGACTGGCTGCTATTGGGCGAAGTGCCGGGGCAGGATCTCCTGTCATCTCACCTTGCTCCTGCCGA
GAAAGTATCCATCATGGCTGATGCAATGCGGCGGCTGCATACGCTTGATCCGGCTACCTGCCCATTCGAC
CACCAAGCGAAACATCGCATCGAGCGAGCACGTACTCGGATGGAAGCCGGTCTTGTCGATCAGGATGATC
TGGACGAAGAGCATCAGGGGCTCGCGCCAGCCGAACTGTTCGCCAGGCTCAAGGCGCGCATGCCCGACGG
CGAGGATCTCGTCGTGACCCATGGCGATGCCTGCTTGCCGAATATCATGGTGGAAAATGGCCGCTTTTCT
GGATTCATCGACTGTGGCCGGCTGGGTGTGGCGGACCGCTATCAGGACATAGCGTTGGCTACCCGTGATA
TTGCTGAAGAGCTTGGCGGCGAATGGGCTGACCGCTTCCTCGTGCTTTACGGTATCGCCGCTCCCGATTC
GCAGCGCATCGCCTTCTATCGCCTTCTTGACGAGTTCTTCTGAGCGGGACTCTGGGGTTCGAAATGACCG
ACCAAGCGACGCCCAACCTGCCATCACGAGATTTCGATTCCACCGCCGCCTTCTATGAAAGGTTGGGCTT
CGGAATCGTTTTCCGGGACGCCGGCTGGATGATCCTCCAGCGCGGGGATCTCATGCTGGAGTTCTTCGCC
CACCCCAACTTGTTTATTGCAGCTTATAATGGTTACAAATAAAGCAATAGCATCACAAATTTCACAAATA
AAGCATTTTTTTCACTGCATTCTAGTTGTGGTTTGTCCAAACTCATCAATGTATCTTATCATGTCTGTAT
ACCGTCGACCTCTAGCTAGAGCTTGGCGTAATCATGGTCATAGCTGTTTCCTGTGTGAAATTGTTATCCG
CTCACAATTCCACACAACATACGAGCCGGAAGCATAAAGTGTAAAGCCTGGGGTGCCTAATGAGTGAGCT
AACTCACATTAATTGCGTTGCGCTCACTGCCCGCTTTCCAGTCGGGAAACCTGTCGTGCCAGCTGCATTA
ATGAATCGGCCAACGCGCGGGGAGAGGCGGTTTGCGTATTGGGCGCTCTTCCGCTTCCTCGCTCACTGAC
TCGCTGCGCTCGGTCGTTCGGCTGCGGCGAGCGGTATCAGCTCACTCAAAGGCGGTAATACGGTTATCCA
CAGAATCAGGGGATAACGCAGGAAAGAACATGTGAGCAAAAGGCCAGCAAAAGGCCAGGAACCGTAAAAA
GGCCGCGTTGCTGGCGTTTTTCCATAGGCTCCGCCCCCCTGACGAGCATCACAAAAATCGACGCTCAAGT
CAGAGGTGGCGAAACCCGACAGGACTATAAAGATACCAGGCGTTTCCCCCTGGAAGCTCCCTCGTGCGCT
CTCCTGTTCCGACCCTGCCGCTTACCGGATACCTGTCCGCCTTTCTCCCTTCGGGAAGCGTGGCGCTTTC
TCATAGCTCACGCTGTAGGTATCTCAGTTCGGTGTAGGTCGTTCGCTCCAAGCTGGGCTGTGTGCACGAA
CCCCCCGTTCAGCCCGACCGCTGCGCCTTATCCGGTAACTATCGTCTTGAGTCCAACCCGGTAAGACACG
ACTTATCGCCACTGGCAGCAGCCACTGGTAACAGGATTAGCAGAGCGAGGTATGTAGGCGGTGCTACAGA
GTTCTTGAAGTGGTGGCCTAACTACGGCTACACTAGAAGAACAGTATTTGGTATCTGCGCTCTGCTGAAG
CCAGTTACCTTCGGAAAAAGAGTTGGTAGCTCTTGATCCGGCAAACAAACCACCGCTGGTAGCGGTGGTT
TTTTTGTTTGCAAGCAGCAGATTACGCGCAGAAAAAAAGGATCTCAAGAAGATCCTTTGATCTTTTCTAC
GGGGTCTGACGCTCAGTGGAACGAAAACTCACGTTAAGGGATTTTGGTCATGAGATTATCAAAAAGGATC
TTCACCTAGATCCTTTTAAATTAAAAATGAAGTTTTAAATCAATCTAAAGTATATATGAGTAAACTTGGT
CTGACAGTTACCAATGCTTAATCAGTGAGGCACCTATCTCAGCGATCTGTCTATTTCGTTCATCCATAGT
TGCCTGACTCCCCGTCGTGTAGATAACTACGATACGGGAGGGCTTACCATCTGGCCCCAGTGCTGCAATG
ATACCGCGAGACCCACGCTCACCGGCTCCAGATTTATCAGCAATAAACCAGCCAGCCGGAAGGGCCGAGC
GCAGAAGTGGTCCTGCAACTTTATCCGCCTCCATCCAGTCTATTAATTGTTGCCGGGAAGCTAGAGTAAG
TAGTTCGCCAGTTAATAGTTTGCGCAACGTTGTTGCCATTGCTACAGGCATCGTGGTGTCACGCTCGTCG
TTTGGTATGGCTTCATTCAGCTCCGGTTCCCAACGATCAAGGCGAGTTACATGATCCCCCATGTTGTGCA
AAAAAGCGGTTAGCTCCTTCGGTCCTCCGATCGTTGTCAGAAGTAAGTTGGCCGCAGTGTTATCACTCAT
GGTTATGGCAGCACTGCATAATTCTCTTACTGTCATGCCATCCGTAAGATGCTTTTCTGTGACTGGTGAG
TACTCAACCAAGTCATTCTGAGAATAGTGTATGCGGCGACCGAGTTGCTCTTGCCCGGCGTCAATACGGG
ATAATACCGCGCCACATAGCAGAACTTTAAAAGTGCTCATCATTGGAAAACGTTCTTCGGGGCGAAAACT
CTCAAGGATCTTACCGCTGTTGAGATCCAGTTCGATGTAACCCACTCGTGCACCCAACTGATCTTCAGCA
TCTTTTACTTTCACCAGCGTTTCTGGGTGAGCAAAAACAGGAAGGCAAAATGCCGCAAAAAAGGGAATAA
GGGCGACACGGAAATGTTGAATACTCATACTCTTCCTTTTTCAATATTATTGAAGCATTTATCAGGGTTA
TTGTCTCATGAGCGGATACATATTTGAATGTATTTAGAAAAATAAACAAATAGGGGTTCCGCGCACATTT
CCCCGAAAAGTGCCACCTGACGTC
Features (pLannotate 1.2.2; 22 found; start..end, strand, type, name):
     28..80      -  misc_feature   bom (fragment): basis of mobility region from pBR322
    235..614     +  enhancer       CMV enhancer: human cytomegalovirus immediate early enhancer
    615..818     +  promoter       CMV promoter: human cytomegalovirus (CMV) immediate early promoter
    814..847     +  LTR            5' LTR (truncated) (fragment): truncated 5' long terminal repeat (LTR) from HIV-1
    863..881     +  promoter       T7 promoter: promoter for bacteriophage T7 RNA polymerase
    920..4117    +  CDS            Vcl: VINC_MOUSE - Experimental evidence at protein level: Swiss-Prot protein existence level 1. Actin filament (F-actin)-binding protein involved in cell- matrix adhesion and cell-cell adhesion. Regulates cell-surface E- cadherin expression and potentiates mechanosensing by the E-cadherin complex. May also play important roles in cell morphology and locomotion (By similarity). From Mus musculus (Mouse).
   4124..4840    +  CDS            Clover: Clover is a basic (constitutively fluorescent) green/yellow fluorescent protein published in 2012, derived from Aequorea victoria. It is reported to be a rapidly-maturing weak dimer with high acid sensitivity.
   5039..5740    +  CDS            mRuby2: mRuby2 is a basic (constitutively fluorescent) red fluorescent protein published in 2012, derived from Entacmaea quadricolor. It has moderate acid sensitivity.
   5787..6011    +  polyA_signal   bGH poly(A) signal: bovine growth hormone polyadenylation signal
   6015..6036    +  promoter       SV40 promoter (fragment): SV40 enhancer and early promoter
   6057..6485    +  rep_origin     f1 ori (sequence partly withheld): f1 bacteriophage origin of replication; arrow indicates direction of (+) strand synthesis
   6499..6828    +  promoter       SV40 promoter: SV40 enhancer and early promoter
   6895..7686    +  CDS            neo: KKA2_KLEPN - Also known as kan, nptII. Experimental evidence at protein level: Swiss-Prot protein existence level 1. Resistance to kanamycin, neomycin, paromomycin, ribostamycin, butirosin and gentamicin B. From Klebsiella pneumoniae.
   7710..7868    +  CDS            ble (fragment): BLE_KLEPN - Experimental evidence at protein level: Swiss-Prot protein existence level 1. Binding protein with a strong affinity to the bleomycin family of antibiotics. Binds to CL990; an antimitotic-antibiotic compound. From Klebsiella pneumoniae.
   7863..7984    +  polyA_signal   SV40 poly(A) signal: SV40 polyadenylation signal
   8057..8073    -  protein_bind   lac operator: The lac repressor binds to the lac operator to inhibit transcription in E. coli. This inhibition can be relieved by adding lactose or isopropyl-β-D-thiogalactopyranoside (IPTG). lac repressor encoded by lacI
   8081..8111    -  promoter       lac promoter: promoter for the E. coli lac operon
   8126..8147    -  protein_bind   CAP binding site: CAP binding activates transcription in the presence of cAMP. E. coli catabolite activator protein
   8160..8252    -  CDS            lacI (fragment): lac repressor; lacI; The lac repressor binds to the lac operator to inhibit transcription in E. coli. This inhibition can be relieved by adding lactose or isopropyl-β-D-thiogalactopyranoside (IPTG).
   8435..9023    -  rep_origin     ori: high-copy-number ColE1/pMB1/pBR322/pUC origin of replication
   9194..10054   -  CDS            AmpR: β-lactamase; bla; confers resistance to ampicillin, carbenicillin, and related antibiotics
  10055..10159   -  promoter       AmpR promoter: bla
