[The description below was written by a language model from this plasmid's Addgene catalogue record and pLannotate feature annotations shown in this document.]
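Description:
Vinculin-Clover-CC-S0-mRuby2 is a mammalian expression plasmid built on the pcDNA3.1(+) backbone that encodes a control version of a genetically encoded vinculin FRET tension sensor. It is propagated in E. coli as a high-copy plasmid through a ColE1/pUC-type origin with ampicillin selection from the β-lactamase gene. The backbone also carries an f1 origin and an SV40 promoter-driven neomycin phosphotransferase cassette with an SV40 polyadenylation signal, which would allow G418 selection of stably transfected mammalian cells. The full sequenced record is about 10.2 kb.

The synthetic insert of roughly 4.8 kb sits downstream of the CMV enhancer and promoter, with a T7 promoter just upstream of the coding region, and is terminated by the bGH polyadenylation signal. The feature table shows a long vinculin coding sequence annotated against mouse vinculin, followed directly by Clover (green/yellow donor, recorded as residues 1-228), an unannotated gap of about 200 bp that presumably holds the engineered coiled-coil S0 module named in the construct, and then mRuby2 (red acceptor, lacking its first three residues). In the sensor family, the coiled-coil acts as a mechanically responsive element between the FRET pair, so that force-induced separation would lower energy transfer. Here the Clover–coiled-coil–mRuby2 module appears to be placed at the C-terminal end of vinculin rather than within it, which fits the stated purpose as a "no vinculin force" control: the module localises with vinculin but should not bear tension transmitted through the protein. This provides a baseline FRET reference for comparison with load-bearing sensors in adhesion mechanobiology experiments.
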