Addgene plasmid #233233: Vinculin-Clover-CC-S0-mRuby2
Purpose: Vinculin FRET tension sensor with coiled-coil S0 domain no vinculin force control
Depositing lab: Khalid Salaita. Depositing organization: Emory University. Publication: Digital and Tunable Genetically Encoded Tension Sensors Based on Engineered Coiled-Coils. Liu S, Liu J, Foote A, Ogasawara H, Al Abdullatif S, Batista VS, Salaita K. Angew Chem Int Ed Engl. 2025 Jan 13:e202407359. doi: 10.1002/anie.202407359. PubMed 39805005.
Backbone
  Vector backbone: pcDNA3.1(+)
  Backbone size w/o insert (bp): 5402
  Vector type: Mammalian Expression
Growth in bacteria
  Bacterial resistance: Ampicillin, 100 μg/mL
  Growth temperature: 30°C
  Growth strain: DH5alpha
  Copy number: High Copy
Gene/Insert
  Gene/Insert name: Vinculin-Clover-CC-S0-mRuby2
  Species: Synthetic
  Insert size (bp): 4824
  Mutation: Residues 1-228 of Clover, residues 1-3 deleted from mRuby2
  Promoter: CMV
  Cloning method: Gibson Cloning
  Sequencing primers: 5′ T14; 3′ BGH
Terms and licenses: Academic/Nonprofit Terms; Industry Terms: Not Available to Industry
How to cite: Vinculin-Clover-CC-S0-mRuby2 was a gift from Khalid Salaita (Addgene plasmid # 233233 ; http://n2t.net/addgene:233233 ; RRID:Addgene_233233)
